>Addgene plasmid #172360 | pAAV-DIO-Ef1a-TVA-2A-N2cG | addgene full sequence | sequence record 350218 | Addgene NGS Result
CGGCCTCAGTGAGCGAGCGAGCGCGCAGCTGCCTGCAGGGGCGCCTGATGCGGTATTTTCTCCTTACGCA
TCTGTGCGGTATTTCACACCGCATA
[95 nt withheld, positions 96-190]
T
[46 nt withheld, positions 192-237]
C
[141 nt withheld, positions 239-379]
CCTTTGACGTTGGAGTCCACGTTCTTT
[37 nt withheld, positions 407-443]
ACTCTATCTCGGGCTATTCTTTTGATTTATAAGGGATTTTGCCGATTTCGGTCTATTGGTTAAAAAATGA
GCTGATTTAACAAAAATTTAACGCGAATTTTAACAAAATATTAACGTTTACAATTTTATGGTGCACTCTC
AGTACAATCTGCTCTGATGCCGCATAGTTAAGCCAGCCCCGACACCCGCCAACACCCGCTGACGCGCCCT
GACGGGCTTGTCTGCTCCCGGCATCCGCTTACAGACAAGCTGTGACCGTCTCCGGGAGCTGCATGTGTCA
GAGGTTTTCACCGTCATCACCGAAACGCGCGAGACGAAAGGGCCTCGTGATACGCCTATTTTTATAGGTT
AATGTCATGATAATAATGGTTTCTTAGACGTCAGGTGGCACTTTTCGGGGAAATGTGCGCGGAACCCCTA
TTTGTTTATTTTTCTAAATACATTCAAATATGTATCCGCTCATGAGACAATAACCCTGATAAATGCTTCA
ATAATATTGAAAAAGGAAGAGTATGAGTATTCAACATTTCCGTGTCGCCCTTATTCCCTTTTTTGCGGCA
TTTTGCCTTCCTGTTTTTGCTCACCCAGAAACGCTGGTGAAAGTAAAAGATGCTGAAGATCAGTTGGGTG
CACGAGTGGGTTACATCGAACTGGATCTCAACAGCGGTAAGATCCTTGAGAGTTTTCGCCCCGAAGAACG
TTTTCCAATGATGAGCACTTTTAAAGTTCTGCTATGTGGCGCGGTATTATCCCGTATTGACGCCGGGCAA
GAGCAACTCGGTCGCCGCATACACTATTCTCAGAATGACTTGGTTGAGTACTCACCAGTCACAGAAAAGC
ATCTTACGGATGGCATGACAGTAAGAGAATTATGCAGTGCTGCCATAACCATGAGTGATAACACTGCGGC
CAACTTACTTCTGACAACGATCGGAGGACCGAAGGAGCTAACCGCTTTTTTGCACAACATGGGGGATCAT
GTAACTCGCCTTGATCGTTGGGAACCGGAGCTGAATGAAGCCATACCAAACGACGAGCGTGACACCACGA
TGCCTGTAGCAATGGCAACAACGTTGCGCAAACTATTAACTGGCGAACTACTTACTCTAGCTTCCCGGCA
ACAATTAATAGACTGGATGGAGGCGGATAAAGTTGCAGGACCACTTCTGCGCTCGGCCCTTCCGGCTGGC
TGGTTTATTGCTGATAAATCTGGAGCCGGTGAGCGTGGGTCTCGCGGTATCATTGCAGCACTGGGGCCAG
ATGGTAAGCCCTCCCGTATCGTAGTTATCTACACGACGGGGAGTCAGGCAACTATGGATGAACGAAATAG
ACAGATCGCTGAGATAGGTGCCTCACTGATTAAGCATTGGTAACTGTCAGACCAAGTTTACTCATATATA
CTTTAGATTGATTTAAAACTTCATTTTTAATTTAAAAGGATCTAGGTGAAGATCCTTTTTGATAATCTCA
TGACCAAAATCCCTTAACGTGAGTTTTCGTTCCACTGAGCGTCAGACCCCGTAGAAAAGATCAAAGGATC
TTCTTGAGATCCTTTTTTTCTGCGCGTAATCTGCTGCTTGCAAACAAAAAAACCACCGCTACCAGCGGTG
GTTTGTTTGCCGGATCAAGAGCTACCAACTCTTTTTCCGAAGGTAACTGGCTTCAGCAGAGCGCAGATAC
CAAATACTGTTCTTCTAGTGTAGCCGTAGTTAGGCCACCACTTCAAGAACTCTGTAGCACCGCCTACATA
CCTCGCTCTGCTAATCCTGTTACCAGTGGCTGCTGCCAGTGGCGATAAGTCGTGTCTTACCGGGTTGGAC
TCAAGACGATAGTTACCGGATAAGGCGCAGCGGTCGGGCTGAACGGGGGGTTCGTGCACACAGCCCAGCT
TGGAGCGAACGACCTACACCGAACTGAGATACCTACAGCGTGAGCTATGAGAAAGCGCCACGCTTCCCGA
AGGGAGAAAGGCGGACAGGTATCCGGTAAGCGGCAGGGTCGGAACAGGAGAGCGCACGAGGGAGCTTCCA
GGGGGAAACGCCTGGTATCTTTATAGTCCTGTCGGGTTTCGCCACCTCTGACTTGAGCGTCGATTTTTGT
GATGCTCGTCAGGGGGGCGGAGCCTATGGAAAAACGCCAGCAACGCGGCCTTTTTACGGTTCCTGGCCTT
TTGCTGGCCTTTTGCTCACATGTCCTGCAGGCAGCTGCGCGCTCGCTCGCTCACTGAGGCCGCCCGGGCG
TCGGGCGACCTTTGGTCGCCCGGCCTCAGTGAGCGAGCGAGCGCGCAGAGAGGGAGTGGCCAACTCCATC
ACTAGGGGTTCCTGCGGCCGCACGCGTAAGCTTTGCAAAGATGGATAAAGTTTTAAACAGAGAGGAATCT
TTGCAGCTAATGGACCTTCTAGGTCTTGAAAGGAGTGGGAATTGGCTCCGGTGCCCGTCAGTGGGCAGAG
CGCACATCGCCCACAGTCCCCGAGAAGTTGGGGGGAGGGGTCGGCAATTGCCGGTGCCTAGAGAAGGTGG
CGCGGGGTAAACTGGGAAAGTGATGTCGTGTACTGGCTCCGCCTTTTTCCCGAGGGTGGGGGAGAACCGT
ATATAAGTGCAGTAGTCGCCGTGAACGTTCTTTTTCGCAACGGGTTTGCCGCCAGAACACAGGTAAGTGC
CGTGTGTGGTTCCCGCGGGCCTGGCCTCTTTACGGGTTATGGCCCTTGCGTGCCTTGAATTACTTCCACC
TGGCTGCAGTACGTGATTCTTGATCCCGAGCTTCGGGTTGGAAGTGGGTGGGAGAGTTCGAGGCCTTGCG
CTTAAGGAGCCCCTTCGCCTCGTGCTTGAGTTGAGGCCTGGCCTGGGCGCTGGGGCCGCCGCGTGCGAAT
CTGGTGGCACCTTCGCGCCTGTCTCGCTGCTTTCGATAAGTCTCTAGCCATTTAAAATTTTTGATGACCT
GCTGCGACGCTTTTTTTCTGGCAAGATAGTCTTGTAAATGCGGGCCAAGATCTGCACACTGGTATTTCGG
TTTTTGGGGCCGCGGGCGGCGACGGGGCCCGTGCGTCCCAGCGCACATGTTCGGCGAGGCGGGGCCTGCG
AGCGCGGCCACCGAGAATCGGACGGGGGTAGTCTCAAGCTGGCCGGCCTGCTCTGGTGCCTGGCCTCGCG
CCGCCGTGTATCGCCCCGCCCTGGGCGGCAAGGCTGGCCCGGTCGGCACCAGTTGCGTGAGCGGAAAGAT
GGCCGCTTCCCGGCCCTGCTGCAGGGAGCTCAAAATGGAGGACGCGGCGCTCGGGAGAGCGGGCGGGTGA
GTCACCCACACAAAGGAAAAGGGCCTTTCCGTCCTCAGCCGTCGCTTCATGTGACTCCACGGAGTACCGG
GCGCCGTCCAGGCACCTCGATTAGTTCTCGAGCTTTTGGAGTACGTCGTCTTTAGGTTGGGGGGAGGGGT
TTTATGCGATGGAGTTTCCCCACACTGAGTGGGTGGAGACTGAAGTTAGGCCAGCTTGGCACTTGATGTA
ATTCTCCTTGGAATTTGCCCTTTTTGAGTTTGGATCTTGGTTCATTCTCAAGCCTCAGACAGTGGTTCAA
AGTTTTTTTCTTCCATTTCAGGTGTCGTGAGGTACCGGATCTCTAGAGTCGACTCCGGAATAACTTCGTA
TAGGATACTTTATACGAAGTTATGCAGAATGGTAGCTGGATTGTAGCTGCTATTAGCAATATGAAACCTC
TTAATAACTTCGTATAGCATACATTATACGAAGTTATGGCGCGCCTTACTTGTACATCTTACAGTCTGAT
CTCACCTCCACTCTTATATGATTCCCATGAAGGTATGACTTTTCCGCTTTGGGAAGTGACTGACACATTC
CCCCCTGTCCCTCCAAAACTGCGTTGTTTCGATTCTGGTCGATTGGCTCTTCTGCACCATGTCATTAGGG
AAAATATCAACACCAGGCCAATCATGGCCCCTGCAGTCATCAATACATACTTTCCCCAGTTCGGGAGACC
CAGGTCAACCCCTGAGATCTGTTTGTACACATCGGGGAGGTGAACTTCAACAAAATCCTCAGCCTCATCA
CCTTCTTTGAAAACTGTAGAAGGGTCTGCCAGGGGGTGCATCAGGGGGATAACTGAAGATTCCAACAACT
CCATATGTTGCTGGAGGAGGGATGATTGCATCTCTGGGATTAGGACATGGTCGTCAGGCCCTAATATTAT
ACCATTGAAAAACACCCCGTTCACATGAGGATGGCACCTTCCTCCAACTTTCAAACACCCTTTTGAGGGG
ATGATCTCATTCCAGGTCCGGACTGACTTGTAGTGAGCATCAGCCTCCATCAAGGTTTTGTTGAATATGG
TATATGCTTTTCCAAACCCTGGGACAAGTTTTCTCAGGTGACTGAGACGTCTGAAACTTACTGACTTGGT
GGTCATGATGGACTCTAATGCGTCCAGACATTCCTCTCTTTTCTTGACTAACTCCTCCACAACGAGATGC
TCAATCTCGTCTGAGCGAAAGTCGTGCAAATTCACCAACTGATCTGGAGGGCACCATTTGGTCTCATCTG
ATGTTTGCATCGCGACCCATGTTCCATCCATAAGTCTAAGTCCAAGAACTCCACATAACTTGAGCCTGCA
TGCTCCTTTTAGAGACTTATACAGGCCTCTTTCATCCACAAAGCCGCAAGTCTTGTTCCCGTTGGATGCT
CTCTTCCCTCTGCTATTGGTAAAAATGTCACAAGGTGTCCTTGGTCTCGGATTCTCGGGCATCCAAATGG
TGTAATCATGGTTAGTTGAGCAGTAGGTAGAGGACACCGTTATTCCTGAGCACTTTCCGCCAGGGAAGAC
CCTTGAGTGAAGGGATTTGTCATATGGGTCCAAATCTGTCACACTTGGGGATATGATAATGAGGGACTCT
TTGGTGGTTCTTACAGTTCGAAGCCAGTGGTAGTCGGGGTATGGATTGTGTAGGGACTCTTCATATCTGG
GGTCACCGGCCATCTTCCAGTTATACGCGGCTCTACATGCGTCTGGGGTGGGGCGGAAATGCTTTCTCTT
GAATGTGGTTGTGACATAACCAACAAAGTTGGTGTAGGTCTCTGCCTCTGTCACAACACCTGTGCAAGTG
AACCCGTTCACTTTGATGGCTGAGATGTATCCCACTTTGAGTTCCATGTAGGAGAACTCGGACAGGTTGG
TACATCCTTCATCCTCCACAACCAGGTTATTTGGACAGCTGAGATGGTGTATGTCAATAGGGCTCCAGGG
ACCAAGTTCGTCTGGTATCGTGTAAATGGGGAACTTCCCGAAACACAACGAAAAACCCAGAAGGAGTACA
AACAAAAGAACCTGAGGAACCATGGTTGGCCCGGGATTCTCTTCGACATCCCCTGCTTGTTTCAACAGGG
AGAAGTTAGTGGCTCCGCTTCCGTTGTCTTCGAACTTGTCGTCATCGTCTTTGTAGTCGATATCATGATC
CTTATAATCACCATCATGATCCTTATAATCGCCGGTGCTGCCCGGTTCGAACCCACCCCCCTTGGATGCG
CTTTCAAGACTGAAGATGTCAGACCTGCTTTTTGCTTTGGACTTCCCCCATGCAGCGATACCACCCACAG
CTACCAGGCAGCACAGGAGCACTGCAGTGATCAGCATCCACATGCGGCCGTGATTCCTGGCTGGCAGAGC
ACGTCCAGGAGCAGGGGCAGTGGGAGCCTCTGTGCCGTTGTCCGTGGGCACCGCGGGGATCGCGCTGGTC
CCGCAGCCCCACTCGTCCCGCCCGTCGTCGCAGTCGGGGTGTCCGTCGCACAGCCAGTCCTGCGGGTAAC
ACTCCCCGTGGGCACCGGGCGGCTCCGAGCAGCGGAACTGACCGGGGGGGCAACGGGACAAAGAACCGTT
ACCGGACCCGTTACCGGTCACGTTACCGGGCAGCAGCAGCAGCAGCAGCGCGGGCAGCAGCCGCGCCATG
GTGGCACTAGCATAACTTCGTATAAAGTATCCTATACGAAGTTATTTGCCTTAACCCAGAAATTATCACT
GTTATTCTTTAGAATGGTGCAAAGAATAACTTCGTATAATGTATGCTATACGAAGTTATGAATTCGATAT
CAAGCTTATCGATAATCAACCTCTGGATTACAAAATTTGTGAAAGATTGACTGGTATTCTTAACTATGTT
GCTCCTTTTACGCTATGTGGATACGCTGCTTTAATGCCTTTGTATCATGCTATTGCTTCCCGTATGGCTT
TCATTTTCTCCTCCTTGTATAAATCCTGGTTGCTGTCTCTTTATGAGGAGTTGTGGCCCGTTGTCAGGCA
ACGTGGCGTGGTGTGCACTGTGTTTGCTGACGCAACCCCCACTGGTTGGGGCATTGCCACCACCTGTCAG
CTCCTTTCCGGGACTTTCGCTTTCCCCCTCCCTATTGCCACGGCGGAACTCATCGCCGCCTGCCTTGCCC
GCTGCTGGACAGGGGCTCGGCTGTTGGGCACTGACAATTCCGTGGTGTTGTCGGGGAAATCATCGTCCTT
TCCTTGGCTGCTCGCCTATGTTGCCACCTGGATTCTGCGCGGGACGTCCTTCTGCTACGTCCCTTCGGCC
CTCAATCCAGCGGACCTTCCTTCCCGCGGCCTGCTGCCGGCTCTGCGGCCTCTTCCGCGTCTTCGCCTTC
GCCCTCAGACGAGTCGGATCTCCCTTTGGGCCGCCTCCCCGCATCGATACCGAGCGCTGCTCGAGAGATC
TTCGACTGTGCCTTCTAGTTGCCAGCCATCTGTTGTTTGCCCCTCCCCCGTGCCTTCCTTGACCCTGGAA
GGTGCCACTCCCACTGTCCTTTCCTAATAAAATGAGGAAATTGCATCGCATTGTCTGAGTAGGTGTCATT
CTATTCTGGGGGGTGGGGTGGGGCAGGACAGCAAGGGGGAGGATTGGGAAGACAATAGCAGGCATGAGAT
CTCACGTGCGGACCGAGCGGCCGCAGGAACCCCTAGTGATGGAGTTGGCCACTCCCTCTCTGCGCGCTCG
CTCGCTCACTGAGGCCGGGCGACCAAAGGTCGCCCGACGCCCGGGCTTTGCCCGGG
Features (pLannotate 1.2.2; 24 found; start..end, strand, type, name):
     44..95      -  misc_feature   bom (fragment): basis of mobility region from pBR322
    114..569     +  rep_origin     f1 ori (sequence partly withheld): f1 bacteriophage origin of replication; arrow indicates direction of (+) strand synthesis
    570..619     -  misc_feature   bom (fragment): basis of mobility region from pBR322
    721..756     -  CDS            rop (fragment): Rop protein, which maintains plasmids at low copy number; rop
    851..955     +  promoter       AmpR promoter: bla
    956..1816    +  CDS            AmpR: β-lactamase; bla; confers resistance to ampicillin, carbenicillin, and related antibiotics
   1987..2575    +  rep_origin     ori: high-copy-number ColE1/pMB1/pBR322/pUC origin of replication
   2648..2675    +  repeat_region  AAV2 ITR (fragment): inverted terminal repeat of adeno-associated virus serotype 2 inverted
   2704..2731    +  repeat_region  AAV2 ITR (fragment): inverted terminal repeat of adeno-associated virus serotype 2 inverted
   2794..2860    +  CDS            small t antigen (fragment): SV40 (simian virus 40) small t antigen
   2886..3095    +  promoter       EF-1α core promoter: core promoter for human elongation factor EF-1α
   3096..4034    +  intron         EF-1α intron A: intron upstream of the start codon of human EF-1α
   4073..4106    +  protein_bind   lox2272: Cre-mediated recombination occurs in the 8-bp core sequence (GGATACTT). lox2272 sites are compatible with each other, but incompatible with loxP or loxN sites (Lee and Saito, 1988). Cre recombinase
   4107..4156    -  intron         β-globin intron (fragment): internally truncated intron from human β-globin
   4157..4190    +  protein_bind   loxP: Cre-mediated recombination occurs in the 8-bp core sequence (GCATACAT). Cre recombinase
   4215..5786    -  CDS            G: GLYCO_RABVR - Experimental evidence at protein level: Swiss-Prot protein existence level 1. Attaches the virus to host cellular receptor, inducing endocytosis of the virion. In the endosome, the acidic pH induces conformational changes in the glycoprotein trimer, which trigger fusion between virus and cell membrane. There is convincing in vitro evidence that the muscular form of the nicotinic acetylcholine receptor (nAChR), the neuronal cell adhesion molecule (NCAM), and the p75 neurotrophin receptor (p75NTR) bind glycoprotein and thereby facilitate rabies virus entry into cells (By similarity
   5964..6392    -  CDS            RSVR_COTJA (fragment): Experimental evidence at protein level: Swiss-Prot protein existence level 1. Responsible for susceptibility to the retrovirus subgroup A Rous sarcoma virus. From Coturnix japonica (Japanese quail) (Coturnix coturnix japonica).
   6405..6438    -  protein_bind   lox2272: Cre-mediated recombination occurs in the 8-bp core sequence (GGATACTT). lox2272 sites are compatible with each other, but incompatible with loxP or loxN sites (Lee and Saito, 1988). Cre recombinase
   6439..6488    -  intron         β-globin intron (fragment): internally truncated intron from human β-globin
   6489..6522    -  protein_bind   loxP: Cre-mediated recombination occurs in the 8-bp core sequence (GCATACAT). Cre recombinase
   6523..6547    +  misc_feature   MCS (fragment): pBluescript multiple cloning site
   6547..7135    +  misc_feature   WPRE: woodchuck hepatitis virus posttranscriptional regulatory element
   7169..7280    +  polyA_signal   bGH poly(A) signal: bovine growth hormone polyadenylation signal
   7398..39      +  repeat_region  AAV2 ITR (across the origin): inverted terminal repeat of adeno-associated virus serotype 2 inverted
