[The description below was written by a language model from this plasmid's Addgene catalogue record and pLannotate feature annotations shown in this document.]
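Description:
pAAV-DIO-Ef1a-TVA-2A-N2cG is an AAV2-based transfer plasmid for Cre-dependent expression of the two helper proteins needed for monosynaptic rabies tracing. It is propagated in bacteria as a high-copy plasmid through a ColE1/pUC-type origin with ampicillin selection (AmpR with its own promoter), and it also carries an f1 origin. The sequenced record is 7,499 nt. The expression cassette sits between AAV2 inverted terminal repeats, which allow it to be packaged into recombinant AAV particles. The upstream ITR is annotated only as short fragments, which is common for these repeat-rich elements in sequencing-derived annotations.

Expression is driven by the human EF-1α core promoter with its intron A. Downstream, the coding region lies in inverted orientation between lox2272/loxP pairs arranged in opposing directions, the standard DIO (double-floxed inverted) design. Cre recombination flips the insert irreversibly into the sense orientation, so only Cre-expressing cells produce the proteins. The insert encodes TVA, the avian receptor for subgroup A retroviral envelope (matched here to the quail protein), and a rabies virus glycoprotein. The name indicates these are linked by a 2A self-cleaving peptide, although that element is not annotated. The catalogue gives the glycoprotein as N2cG ("B19-N2cG"). A WPRE and the bGH polyadenylation signal follow to enhance transcript stability and processing.

In use, TVA permits selective entry of EnvA-pseudotyped, G-deleted rabies vectors into Cre-positive starter neurons. The supplied glycoprotein complements the deleted virus so that it can spread retrogradely to presynaptic partners, giving cell-type-specific transsynaptic labeling.
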