Addgene plasmid #172360: pAAV-DIO-Ef1a-TVA-2A-N2cG
Purpose: Targeting envA-pseodotyped RVdG vectors for specific retrograde labeling specifically from cre-expressing neurons
Depositing lab: Yoav Ben-Simon & Peter Jonas. Depositing organization: Institute of Science and Technology Austria (I.S.T. Austria). Publication: Fast, high-throughput production of improved rabies viral vectors for specific, efficient and versatile transsynaptic retrograde labeling. Sumser A, Joesch M, Jonas P, Ben-Simon Y. Elife. 2022 Aug 30;11:e79848. doi: 10.7554/eLife.79848. PubMed 36040301.
Backbone
  Vector backbone: AAV2
  Backbone size w/o insert (bp): 5616
  Vector type: Mammalian Expression, AAV, Cre/Lox
Growth in bacteria
  Bacterial resistance: Ampicillin, 100 μg/mL
  Growth temperature: 37°C
  Growth strain: NEB Stable
  Copy number: High Copy
Gene/Insert
  Gene/Insert name: TVA + B19-N2cG
  Species: Other
  Insert size (bp): 2181
  Promoter: EF1a
  Cloning method: Restriction Enzyme; 5′ cloning site Unknown (unknown if destroyed); 3′ cloning site Unknown (unknown if destroyed)
Terms and licenses: Academic/Nonprofit Terms; Industry Terms: Not Available to Industry
Depositor comments: Please visit https://doi.org/10.1101/2021.12.23.474014 for bioRxiv preprint.
How to cite: pAAV-DIO-Ef1a-TVA-2A-N2cG was a gift from Yoav Ben-Simon & Peter Jonas (Addgene plasmid # 172360 ; http://n2t.net/addgene:172360 ; RRID:Addgene_172360)
